>Addgene plasmid #129272 | pSK267 | addgene full sequence | sequence record 255863 | Addgene NGS Result
TAATGTGAGTTAGCTCACTCATTAGGCACCCCAGGCTTTACACTTTATGCTTCCGCGGCTCGTATGTTGT
GTGGAATTGTGAGCGGATAACAATTTCACACAGGAAACAGCTATGACCATGATTACGCCACTAGTCCGAG
GCCTCGAGATCCGATATCGCCGTGGCGGCCGCAATTATCCTGGGCACGAGTGAAACAAAGCTAAAACCTT
TATTTAGCATGGCCATTGAATGTAACAATTATATATATCGCAAGCACAAAAAATCAAGGAGAGAGAACTA
CCACTTTGTTCATGTGTACAATGTTCATTATCTCCATAAGCAAAAAAAAAAAAATAGAAAACATATGCTA
TAAGGTTGATATTCTCACGAGTAAGCGGCACTTGCTACTTATTGACATTGCAGATTTTTGGCTACAGAAA
TAGTATATTAGAGATTATAATTGCTAATCAAATCAAAATATAAAATTAGTAAACCAAACCATTTATACCC
TTCCTTAGTAGTTATGGATTGTTTTTTAATGATATTTCTGCAAACCAAAGAAAGATTGTTATCCAGATAG
AATTTAGTTTTGATATTCATTTTTTTGTTGAAGATTGAACGCCATATCTGGGCCTCATAATTCAAAAGAC
GGTGCCATTATCGGTAGCGTTTCGCATTGTACTGGATTTCAGAAATTTCACAGTTGATGAATCGAAAAGA
ATGGTCTCATTGCAACACGTAAGGTTAAGATGTCCCTTTTTACCATTATAGGCAATAAATGAATCATAAA
ACGACCGTATACTGGTGAAATAGTAGGGAGAACGAGTACCTGTAGTAAAAAGTATAAATCATAGTTAATC
GGGCAATGTCCCTCGATCAAGGAGTATTGTGTCATGTTCGAGACAAACGCCAACATTTTTGTTTCTTTTG
GACAAATGTTGTTTGCATTTATGATCCGTTATATTTTGATCTAATGTAGAGTTGCACGTAGTTCTTACTG
GCAAAGAAATCGATGCATACCAAAAAAGAATAAAGGTGATATTTGATCTTTACCGTTTAGTTCCAACGTA
AAATTGTGCCTTTGGACTTAAAATGGCGTCGTACGCTGCACCGAGTGCAACCACACAAAAATCATACAAC
GAATGGTATATGCTTCATTTCTTTGTTTCGCATTAGCTGCGCTATTTGACTCAAATTATTATTTTTTACT
AAGACGACGCGTCACAGTGTTCGAGTCTGTGTCATTTCTTTTGTAATTCTCTTAAACCACTTCATAAAGT
TGTGAAGTTCATAGCAAAATTCTTCCGCAAAAAGATGAATCTTAGTTCTCAGCCCACCAAAAGAGGTACA
TGCTAAGATCATACAGAAGTTATTGTCACTTCTTACCTTGCTCTTAAATGTACATTACAACCGGGTATTA
TATCTTACATCATCGTATAATATGATCTTTCTTTATGGAGAAAATTTTTTTTTCACTCGACCAAAGCTCC
CATTGCTTCTGAAGAGTGTAGTGTATATTGGTACATCTTCTCTTGAAAGACTCCATTGTACTGTAACAAA
AAGCGGTTTCTTCATCGACTTGCTCGGAATAACATCTATATCTGCCCACTAGCAACAGCTTAATGGCTCC
AAAGAAGAAGAGAAAGGTTGGTATTCATGGTGTTCCAGTTGATGGTGGTTTACAAGCTCCACCAACTGAT
GTTTCTTTGGGTGATGAATTGCATTTGGATGGTGAAGATGTTGCTATGGCTCATGCTGATGCTTTGGATG
ATTTTGATTTGGATATGTTGGGTGACGGTGATTCTCCAGGTCCAGGTTTTACTCCACATGATTCTGCTCC
ATATGGTGCTTTAGATATGGCTGACTTTGAATTCGAACAAATGTTCACCGATGCCTTGGGTATTGATGAA
TATGGTGGTGGTGCTAGACCAGGTGAAAGACCATTTCAATGTAGAATCTGCATGAGAAACTTCTCCAGAC
AAGATAGATTGGATAGACATACCAGAACTCATACTGGTGAAAAGCCATTCCAATGCAGAATATGTATGAG
AAATTTTTCCCAAAAAGAACACTTGGCCGGTCATTTGAGAACACACACAGGTGAAAAACCTTTTCAATGC
AGAATATGCATGAGAAACTTTAGTAGAAGAGACAACTTGAACAGACACTTGAAAACCCATTTGAGAGGTT
CTGCCGGCGAATTGGCTTTGAAATTGGCTGGTTTGGATATCAATTCTGGTTCTGCTGCTAGATACCCATA
TGATGTTCCAGATTATGCTGGTTACCCTTACGATGTTCCTGACTACGCAGGTTCTTATCCATACGATGTA
CCTGATTATGCCTCAAGATATCCTTATGACGTCCCTGATTACGCCGGTTATCCATATGACGTACCAGACT
ACGCTGGTAGTTACCCATACGACGTCCCAGATTACGCTTCTTCATAATGAGGGCCCTCATGTAATTTCTT
GCAAACATAAGTAAATGCAAACACAATAATACCGATCATAAAGCATTTTCTTCTATATTAAAAAACAAGG
TTTAATAAAGCTGTTATATATATATATATATATATAGACGTATAATTAGTTTAGTTCTTTTTGTACCATA
TACCATAAACAAGGTAAACTTCACCTCTCAATATATCTAGAATTTCATAAAAATATCTAGCAAGGTTTCA
ACTCCTTCAATCACGTTTTCATCACTCAACCCTATCTCGGTCTATTCTTTTGATTTATAAGGGATTTTGC
CGATTTCGGCCTATTGGTTAAAAAATGAGCTGATTTAACAAAAATTTAACGCGAATTTTAACAAAATATT
AACGTTTACAATTTCCTGATGCGGTATTTTCTTTAATTAAAGAGTGAGGACTCGAAAATATTAATAGAGT
GAGGACTCGAAAATATTAATAGAGTGAGGACTCGAAAATATTAATAGAGTGAGGACTCGAAAATATTAAT
ATCGATAGAGTGAGGACTCGAAAATATTAATAGAGTGAGGACTCGAAAATATTAATGAATTCAGAGTGAG
GACTCGAAAATATTAATAGAGTGAGGACTCGAAAATATTAATGGCCGGCCCAGATCCGCCAGGCGTGTAT
ATATAGCGTGGATGGCCAGGCAACTTTAGTGCTGACACATACAGGCATATATATATGTGTGCGACGACAC
ATGATCATATGGCATGCATGTGCTCTGTATGTATATAAAACTCTTGTTTTCTTCTTTTCTCTAAATATTC
TTTCCTTATACATTAGGACCTTTGCAGCATAAATTACTATACTTCTATAGACACACAAACACAAATACAC
ACACTGTTTAAACAAAAAATGGGCGAGGAGGATAACATGGCCTCTCTCCCAGCGACACATGAGTTACACA
TCTTTGGCTCCATCAACGGTGTGGACTTTGACATGGTGGGTCAGGGCACCGGCAATCCAAATGATGGTTA
TGAGGAGTTAAACCTGAAGTCCACCAAGGGTGACCTCCAGTTCTCCCCCTGGATTCTGGTCCCTCATATC
GGGTATGGCTTCCATCAGTACCTGCCCTACCCTGACGGGATGTCGCCTTTCCAGGCCGCCATGGTAGATG
GCTCCGGATACCAAGTCCATCGCACAATGCAGTTTGAAGATGGTGCCTCCCTTACTGTTAACTACCGCTA
CACCTACGAGGGAAGCCACATCAAAGGAGAGGCCCAGGTGAAGGGGACTGGTTTCCCTGCTGACGGTCCT
GTGATGACCAACTCGCTGACCGCTGCGGACTGGTGCAGGTCGAAGAAGACTTACCCCAACGACAAAACCA
TCATCAGTACCTTTAAGTGGAGTTACACCACTGGAAATGGCAAGCGCTACCGGAGCACTGCGCGGACCAC
CTACACCTTTGCCAAGCCAATGGCGGCTAACTATCTGAAGAACCAGCCGATGTACGTGTTCCGTAAGACG
GAGCTCAAGCACTCCAAGACCGAGCTCAACTTCAAGGAGTGGCAAAAGGCCTTTACCGATGTGATGGGCA
TGGACGAGCTGTACAAGTAAGGCGCGCCACTTCTAAATAAGCGAATTTCTTATGATTTATGATTTTTATT
ATTAAATAAGTTATAAAAAAAATAAGTGTATACAAATTTTAAAGTGACTCTTAGGTTTTAAAACGAAAAT
TCTTATTCTTGAGTAACTCTTTCCTGTAGGTCAGGTTGCTTTCTCAGGTATAGTATGAGGTCGCTCTTAT
TGACCACACCTCTACCGGCAGATCCGCTAGGGATAACAGGGTAATATAGATCTGTTTAGCTTGCCTCGTC
CCCGCCGGGTCACCCGGCCAGCGACATGGAGGCCCAGAATACCCTCCTTGACAGTCTTGACGTGCGCAGC
TCAGGGGCATGATGTGACTGTCGCCCGTACATTTAGCCCATACATCCCCATGTATAATCATTTGCATCCA
TACATTTTGATGGCCGCACGGCGCGAAGCAAAAATTACGGCTCCTCGCTGCAGACCTGCGAGCAGGGAAA
CGCTCCCCTCACAGACGCGTTGAATTGTCCCCACGCCGCGCCCCTGTAGAGAAATATAAAAGGTTAGGAT
TTGCCACTGAGGTTCTTCTTTCATATACTTCCTTTTAAAATCTTGCTAGGATACAGTTCTCACATCACAT
CCGAACATCAATTGAAACAACCATGGGTACCACTCTTGACGACACGGCTTACCGGTACCGCACCAGTGTC
CCGGGGGACGCCGAGGCCATCGAGGCACTGGATGGGTCCTTCACCACCGACACCGTCTTCCGCGTCACCG
CCACCGGGGACGGCTTCACCCTGCGGGAGGTGCCGGTGGACCCGCCCCTGACCAAGGTGTTCCCCGACGA
CGAATCGGACGACGAATCGGACGACGGGGAGGACGGCGACCCGGACTCCCGGACGTTCGTCGCGTACGGG
GACGACGGCGACCTGGCGGGCTTCGTGGTCGTCTCGTACTCCGGCTGGAACCGCCGGCTGACCGTCGAGG
ACATCGAGGTCGCCCCGGAGCACCGGGGGCACGGGGTCGGGCGCGCGTTGATGGGGCTCGCGACGGAGTT
CGCCCGCGAGCGGGGCGCCGGGCACCTCTGGCTGGAGGTCACCAACGTCAACGCACCGGCGATCCACGCG
TACCGGCGGATGGGGTTCACCCTCTGCGGCCTGGACACCGCCCTGTACGACGGCACCGCCTCGGACGGCG
AGCAGGCGCTCTACATGAGCATGCCCTGCCCCTAAAGATCTTCAGTACTGACAATAAAAAGATTCTTGTT
TTCAAGAACTTGTCATTTGTATAGTTTTTTTATATTGTAGTTGTTCTATTTTAATCAAATGTTAGCGTGA
TTTATATTTTTTTTCGCCTCGACATCATCTGCCCAGATGCGAAGTTAAGTGCGCAGAAAGTAATATCATG
CGTCAATCGTATGTGAATGCTGGTCGCTATACTGCTGTCGATTCGATACTAACGCCGCCATCCAGTGTCG
AAAACGAGCTCGAATTCCTGGGGGAACAACTTCACAGAATGTTTTGTCATATTGTCGAAGTGGTCACAAA
ACAAGAGAAGTTCCGCCAATTATAAAAAGGGAACCCGTATATTTCAGCTTCACGGATGATTTCCAGGGTG
AGAGTACTGTATATGGGCTTACGATAGAAGGCCATAAAAATTTCTTGCTTGGCAACAAAATAGAAGTGAA
ATCATGTCGAGGCTGCTGTGTGGGAGAACAGCATAAAATATCACAAAAAAAGAATCTAAAACACTGTGTT
GCTTGTCCCAGAAAGGGAATCAAGTATTTTTATAAAGATTGGAGTGGTAAAAATCGAGTATGTGCTAGAT
GCTATGGAAGATACAAATTCAGCGGTCATCACTGTATAAATTGCAAGTATGTACCAGAAGCACGTGAAGT
GAAAAAGGCAAAAGACAAAGGCGAAAAATTGGGCATTACGCCCGAAGGTTTGCCAGTTAAAGGACCAGAG
TGTATAAAATGTGGCGGAATCTTACAGTGCGGCCGCTCTAGAACTAGTGGATCGATCCCCAATTCGCCCT
ATAGTGAGTCGTATTACAATTCACTGGCCGTCGTTTTACAACGTCGTGACTGGGAAAACCCTGGCGTTAC
CCAACTTAATCGCCTTGCAGCACATCCCCCTTTCGCCAGCTGGCGTAATAGCGAAGAGGCCCGCACCGAT
CGCCCTTCCCAACAGTTGCGCAGCCTGAATGGCGAATGGCGCCTGATGCGGTATTTTCTCCTTACGCATC
TGTGCGGTATTTCACACCGCATA
[95 nt withheld, positions 6254-6348]
T
[46 nt withheld, positions 6350-6395]
C
[63 nt withheld, positions 6397-6459]
CCTTTGACGTTGGAGTCCACGTTCTTT
[37 nt withheld, positions 6487-6523]
ACTCTATCTCGGGCTATTCTTTTGATTTATAAGGGATTTTGCCGATTTCGGTCTATTGGTTAAAAAATGA
GCTGATTTAACAAAAATTTAACGCGAATTTTAACAAAATATTAACGTTTACAATTTTATGGTGCACTCTC
AGTACAATCTGCTCTGATGCCGCATAGTTAAGCCAGCCCCGACACCCGCCAACACCCGCTGACGCGCCCT
GACGGGCTTGTCTGCTCCCGGCATCCGCTTACAGACAAGCTGTGACCGTCTCCGGGAGCTGCATGTGTCA
GAGGTTTTCACCGTCATCACCGAAACGCGCGAGACGAAAGGGCCTCGTGATACGCCTATTTTTATAGGTT
AATGTCATGATAATAATGGTTTCTTAGACGTCAGGTGGCACTTTTCGGGGAAATGTGCGCGGAACCCCTA
TTTGTTTATTTTTCTAAATACATTCAAATATGTATCCGCTCATGAGACAATAACCCTGATAAATGCTTCA
ATAATATTGAAAAAGGAAGAGTATGAGTATTCAACATTTCCGTGTCGCCCTTATTCCCTTTTTTGCGGCA
TTTTGCCTTCCTGTTTTTGCTCACCCAGAAACGCTGGTGAAAGTAAAAGATGCTGAAGATCAGTTGGGTG
CACGAGTGGGTTACATCGAACTGGATCTCAACAGCGGTAAGATCCTTGAGAGTTTTCGCCCCGAAGAACG
TTTTCCAATGATGAGCACTTTTAAAGTTCTGCTATGTGGCGCGGTATTATCCCGTATTGACGCCGGGCAA
GAGCAACTCGGTCGCCGCATACACTATTCTCAGAATGACTTGGTTGAGTACTCACCAGTCACAGAAAAGC
ATCTTACGGATGGCATGACAGTAAGAGAATTATGCAGTGCTGCCATAACCATGAGTGATAACACTGCGGC
CAACTTACTTCTGACAACGATCGGAGGACCGAAGGAGCTAACCGCTTTTTTGCACAACATGGGGGATCAT
GTAACTCGCCTTGATCGTTGGGAACCGGAGCTGAATGAAGCCATACCAAACGACGAGCGTGACACCACGA
TGCCTGTAGCAATGGCAACAACGTTGCGCAAACTATTAACTGGCGAACTACTTACTCTAGCTTCCCGGCA
ACAATTAATAGACTGGATGGAGGCGGATAAAGTTGCAGGACCACTTCTGCGCTCGGCCCTTCCGGCTGGC
TGGTTTATTGCTGATAAATCTGGAGCCGGTGAGCGTGGGTCTCGCGGTATCATTGCAGCACTGGGGCCAG
ATGGTAAGCCCTCCCGTATCGTAGTTATCTACACGACGGGGAGTCAGGCAACTATGGATGAACGAAATAG
ACAGATCGCTGAGATAGGTGCCTCACTGATTAAGCATTGGTAACTGTCAGACCAAGTTTACTCATATATA
CTTTAGATTGATTTAAAACTTCATTTTTAATTTAAAAGGATCTAGGTGAAGATCCTTTTTGATAATCTCA
TGACCAAAATCCCTTAACGTGAGTTTTCGTTCCACTGAGCGTCAGACCCCGTAGAAAAGATCAAAGGATC
TTCTTGAGATCCTTTTTTTCTGCGCGTAATCTGCTGCTTGCAAACAAAAAAACCACCGCTACCAGCGGTG
GTTTGTTTGCCGGATCAAGAGCTACCAACTCTTTTTCCGAAGGTAACTGGCTTCAGCAGAGCGCAGATAC
CAAATACTGTTCTTCTAGTGTAGCCGTAGTTAGGCCACCACTTCAAGAACTCTGTAGCACCGCCTACATA
CCTCGCTCTGCTAATCCTGTTACCAGTGGCTGCTGCCAGTGGCGATAAGTCGTGTCTTACCGGGTTGGAC
TCAAGACGATAGTTACCGGATAAGGCGCAGCGGTCGGGCTGAACGGGGGGTTCGTGCACACAGCCCAGCT
TGGAGCGAACGACCTACACCGAACTGAGATACCTACAGCGTGAGCTATGAGAAAGCGCCACGCTTCCCGA
AGGGAGAAAGGCGGACAGGTATCCGGTAAGCGGCAGGGTCGGAACAGGAGAGCGCACGAGGGAGCTTCCA
GGGGGAAACGCCTGGTATCTTTATAGTCCTGTCGGGTTTCGCCACCTCTGACTTGAGCGTCGATTTTTGT
GATGCTCGTCAGGGGGGCGGAGCCTATGGAAAAACGCCAGCAACGCGGCCTTTTTACGGTTCCTGGCCTT
TTGCTGGCCTTTTGCTCACATGTTCTTTCCTGCGTTATCCCCTGATTCTGTGGATAACCGTATTACCGCC
TTTGAGTGAGCTGATACCGCTCGCCGCAGCCGAACGACCGAGCGCAGCGAGTCAGTGAGCGAGGAAGCGG
AAGAGCGCCCAATACGCAAACCGCCTCTCCCCGCGCGTTGGCCGATTCATTAATGCAGCTGGCACGACAG
GTTTCCCGACTGGAAAGCGGGCAGTGAGCGCAACGCAAT
Features (pLannotate 1.2.2; 27 found; start..end, strand, type, name):
      1..22      +  protein_bind   CAP binding site: CAP binding activates transcription in the presence of cAMP. E. coli catabolite activator protein
     37..55      +  promoter       lac UV5 promoter (fragment): E. coli lac promoter with an "up" mutation
     77..93      +  protein_bind   lac operator: The lac repressor binds to the lac operator to inhibit transcription in E. coli. This inhibition can be relieved by adding lactose or isopropyl-β-D-thiogalactopyranoside (IPTG). lac repressor encoded by lacI
   1666..1899    +  CDS            VP16_HHV11 (fragment): Experimental evidence at protein level: Swiss-Prot protein existence level 1. May play a role in the aggregation of tegument proteins around nucleocapsids during virus morphogenesis. From Human herpesvirus 1 (strain 17) (HHV-1) (Human herpes simplex virus 1).
   2233..2255    +  CDS            3xHA (fragment): three tandem HA epitope tags
   2263..2285    +  CDS            3xHA (fragment): three tandem HA epitope tags
   2392..2418    +  CDS            HA: HA (human influenza hemagglutinin) epitope tag
   2683..2814    +  rep_origin     M13 ori (fragment): M13 bacteriophage origin of replication; arrow indicates direction of (+) strand synthesis
   2815..2832    -  misc_feature   bom (fragment): basis of mobility region from pBR322
   3311..4010    +  CDS            mNeonGreen (fragment): bright monomeric yellow-green fluorescent protein derived from LanYFP (Shaner et al., 2013)
   4031..4218    +  terminator     ADH1 terminator: S. cerevisiae ADH1; transcription terminator for the S. cerevisiae alcohol dehydrogenase 1 (ADH1) gene
   4293..4628    +  promoter       TEF promoter: Ashbya gossypii TEF promoter
   4649..5213    +  CDS            NrsR (fragment): nourseothricin acetyltransferase; Streptomyces noursei nat1; confers resistance to nourseothricin
   5227..5424    +  terminator     TEF terminator: Ashbya gossypii TEF terminator
   5474..5977    +  CDS            HO (fragment): HO_YEAST - Experimental evidence at protein level: Swiss-Prot protein existence level 1. Initiation of mating type interconversion. This protein is a site-specific endonuclease that cleaves a site in the mat locus on chromosome III. The double-strand break is followed by a unidirectional gene conversion event that replaces the information at the mat locus by information copied from either of the two homologous loci (HMR and HML) that reside at the extremity of the chromosome III. Endonuclease expression takes place in late G1 just before cells enter S phase. From Saccharomyces cerevisiae (stra
   5979..6003    +  misc_feature   MCS (fragment): pBluescript multiple cloning site
   6018..6036    -  promoter       T7 promoter: promoter for bacteriophage T7 RNA polymerase
   6039..6196    +  CDS            lacZα (fragment): LacZα fragment of β-galactosidase; lacZ fragment
   6202..6253    -  misc_feature   bom (fragment): basis of mobility region from pBR322
   6272..6428    +  rep_origin     f1 ori (fragment) (sequence partly withheld): f1 bacteriophage origin of replication; arrow indicates direction of (+) strand synthesis
   6428..6649    +  rep_origin     M13 ori (fragment) (sequence partly withheld): M13 bacteriophage origin of replication; arrow indicates direction of (+) strand synthesis
   6650..6699    -  misc_feature   bom (fragment): basis of mobility region from pBR322
   6801..6836    -  CDS            rop (fragment): Rop protein, which maintains plasmids at low copy number; rop
   6931..7035    +  promoter       AmpR promoter: bla
   7036..7896    +  CDS            AmpR: β-lactamase; bla; confers resistance to ampicillin, carbenicillin, and related antibiotics
   8067..8655    +  rep_origin     ori: high-copy-number ColE1/pMB1/pBR322/pUC origin of replication
   8838..8930    +  CDS            lacI (fragment): lac repressor; lacI; The lac repressor binds to the lac operator to inhibit transcription in E. coli. This inhibition can be relieved by adding lactose or isopropyl-β-D-thiogalactopyranoside (IPTG).
