[The description below was written by a language model from this plasmid's Addgene catalogue record and pLannotate feature annotations shown in this document.]
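Description:
pSK267 is a yeast integrating expression plasmid built on the pGAN147 backbone that serves as the "ZF only" control for the yTRAP system, a genetic sensor for tracking protein aggregation and prion states in Saccharomyces cerevisiae. In E. coli it is maintained as a high-copy plasmid through a ColE1/pUC-type origin and selected with ampicillin (AmpR/β-lactamase); remnants of pBluescript-type sequence (lac regulatory elements, lacZα, T7 promoter, f1/M13 origin fragments) are also annotated. No yeast replication origin is annotated. Instead, the plasmid is linearized and integrated at the HO locus, consistent with the HO coding fragment detected in the sequence. Integrants are selected with nourseothricin through a nat1 acetyltransferase cassette flanked by the Ashbya gossypii TEF promoter and terminator.

The insert is a synthetic transcriptional activator, NLS-VP16-ZF 43-8-NES, expressed from the SUP35 promoter and carrying a C-terminal 6xHA tag. It combines the herpesvirus VP16 activation domain with an engineered zinc-finger DNA-binding domain and nuclear import and export signals. The feature table picks up the VP16 fragment and HA repeats but does not annotate the zinc finger array or the SUP35 promoter. Downstream lies an mNeonGreen reporter with an ADH1 terminator; the promoter driving it is not annotated, though it is presumably the zinc-finger-responsive element of the yTRAP design. Because no aggregation-prone sensed protein is fused to the activator here, it should remain free to drive the reporter, and the depositor notes constitutively high mNeonGreen output. The construct is therefore used to identify changes in reporter fluorescence that do not depend on the sensed protein. The sequenced record (8,942 nt) is slightly shorter than the stated vector size of 8,954 bp.
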