Addgene plasmid #129272: pSK267
Purpose: "ZF only" yTRAP control to control for yTRAP reporter fluorescence changes not dependent on sensed protein
Depositing lab: Ahmad Khalil. Depositing organization: Boston University Main Campus. Publication: A Genetic Tool to Track Protein Aggregates and Control Prion Inheritance. Newby GA, Kiriakov S, Hallacli E, Kayatekin C, Tsvetkov P, Mancuso CP, Bonner JM, Hesse WR, Chakrabortee S, Manogaran AL, Liebman SW, Lindquist S, Khalil AS. Cell. 2017 Nov 2;171(4):966-979.e18. doi: 10.1016/j.cell.2017.09.041. Epub 2017 Oct 19. PubMed 29056345.
Backbone
  Vector backbone: pGAN147
  Backbone manufacturer: Gregory Newby
  Total vector size (bp): 8954
  Vector type: Yeast Expression
  Selectable markers: Nourseothricin
Growth in bacteria
  Bacterial resistance: Ampicillin, 100 μg/mL
  Growth temperature: 37°C
  Growth strain: DH5alpha
  Copy number: High Copy
Gene/Insert
  Gene/Insert name: NLS-VP16-ZF 43-8-NES
  Species: Synthetic
  Promoter: SUP35
  Tag / fusion protein: 6xHA (C terminal on insert)
  Cloning method: Restriction Enzyme; 5′ cloning site NheI (destroyed during cloning); 3′ cloning site HindIII (destroyed during cloning)
  Sequencing primers: 5′ catcttctcttgaaagactccattgtactg
Terms and licenses: Academic/Nonprofit Terms; Industry Terms: Not Available to Industry
Depositor comments: This is the zinc finger only control for the yTRAP sensor plasmid. Linearize with NotI-HF enzyme prior to integration into the yeast genome. pSK267 integrates into the HO locus, and can be selected for using nourseothricin, it constitutively produces high mNeonGreen reporter output.
How to cite: pSK267 was a gift from Ahmad Khalil (Addgene plasmid # 129272 ; http://n2t.net/addgene:129272 ; RRID:Addgene_129272)
